>Addgene plasmid #24490 | pTrcHisB mLCAD (29-430 aa) | addgene partial sequence | sequence record 30227 | 24490 with pBAD-rev
TCGCAACAGCCAGCTTCGAATTCCTAGCTGTCACTGACGATCTGTCTTGCGATCAGCTCTTTCATTATTT
CGTTGGTACCACCGTAGATCGGCTGCACCCGAGCATCCACGTAAGCTTTTGCAATCGGGTACTCCCACAT
GTACCCCCAGCCTCCGTGGAGTTGCACACATTCATAAGCTACACTGTTTTGTAATTCAGATGCCCAGTAT
TTTGCCATGGAAGCAGAACCGGAGTCCAGACGTTTGGTTTCATGCAACTGCAGACAGCTGTCCACAAAAG
CTCTGGTGACACATATGTGTGTCTTTAATTCTGCTAGTTTATGCTGCACCGTCTGTATGTGTGCAACTGT
TTTCCCAAAAGCTTTTCTTTGCTTCACGTAGTTCCTGGTTTCTTCAAACATGAACTCACAGGCAGAAATC
GCCAACTCAGCAATTAAGAGCCTTTCCTGTGGAAGCTCTTGCATGAGGTAGTAGAAGCCTTTATTCTCTT
CTCCAAGTAAGGCATTAGCTGGCAATCGGACATCTTCAAAGAATAGTTCTGCTGTGTCCTGAGCTTTCAT
TCCCATCTTATGCAGCTTCCGGCCCTTGATAAATCCTTTCATTCCGTTTTCCACCAAAAAGAGGCTAATG
CCATGGGCAGGCGATCGAGCTTCACGGTTGGTGACGGCCACGACGATCACGAGATCACTTAACCAGCCAT
TAGTGATGAACACCTTGCTTCCATTGAGAATC
