>Addgene plasmid #24490 | pTrcHisB mLCAD (29-430 aa) | addgene partial sequence | sequence record 30228 | 24490 with pTrcHis-F
GGGGGGTTCTCATCATCATCATCATCATGGTATGGCTAGCATGACTGGTGGACAGCAAATGGGTCGGGAT
CTGTACGACGATGACGATAAGGATCCGCATTCTGGAGCAGAAGCGCGTCTAGAAACTCCTTCTGCTAAAA
AATTAACTGACATTGGAATCAGGAGAATCTTTTCCTCGGAGCATGACATTTTCCGGGAGAGTGTAAGGAA
GTTTTTCCAAGAAGAAGTGATTCCTCACCACACAGAATGGGAGAAAGCTGGAGAAGTGAGTAGAGAGGTC
TGGGAAAAAGCTGGCAAGCAGGGCTTGCTTGGCATCAACATCGCAGAGAAACATGGCGGCATTGGTGGGG
ACTTGCTCTCAACAGCAGTTACTTGGGAAGAGCAAGCGTACTCCAATTGCACAGGCCCTGGCTTCAGCCT
CCACTCAGATATTGTCATGCCCTATATTGCGAATTACGGCACAAAAGAACAGATCGAGAAGTTCATCCCC
CAGATGACGGCGGGCAAGTGTATCGGTGCCATAGCCATGACAGAGCCTGGGGCTGGAAGTGACTTACAAG
GAGTAAGAACGAACGCCAAAAGATCTGGGAGTGATTGGATTCTCAATGGAAGCAAGGTGTTCATCACTAA
TGGCTGGTTAAGTGATCTCGTGAT
