[The description below was written by a language model from this plasmid's Addgene catalogue record.]
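Description:
pTrcHisB mLCAD (29-430 aa) is a bacterial expression plasmid built on the commercial pTrcHisB backbone (about 4.4 kb without insert) and carrying a roughly 1.2 kb fragment of the mouse Acadl gene, which encodes long-chain acyl-CoA dehydrogenase (LCAD), a mitochondrial enzyme of fatty-acid β-oxidation. The plasmid is selected in E. coli with ampicillin. The record lists its copy number as unknown and includes no feature table, so the origin of replication and regulatory elements are not itemised. As the name implies, pTrcHis vectors generally drive expression from the IPTG-inducible trc promoter, a trp/lac hybrid.

The insert was cloned between BamHI and EcoRI sites, both retained, placing it in frame with the 6xHis tag that the backbone supplies at the N terminus. The first 28 amino acids of LCAD are deleted, so the construct encodes residues 29-430, which the record describes as the active form. This region would be expected to correspond to the N-terminal mitochondrial targeting sequence that is removed on import, although the record does not say so explicitly. The resulting His-tagged protein is suited to production in bacteria and purification by immobilised metal affinity chromatography.

The associated publication concerns regulation of mitochondrial fatty-acid oxidation by SIRT3 through reversible enzyme deacetylation. This suggests the plasmid serves as a source of recombinant mouse LCAD for biochemical work such as enzyme activity or acetylation/deacetylation assays, though the record does not state the specific experimental use.
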