Addgene plasmid #24490: pTrcHisB mLCAD (29-430 aa)
Depositing lab: Eric Verdin. Depositing organization: J. David Gladstone Institutes. Publication: SIRT3 regulates mitochondrial fatty-acid oxidation by reversible enzyme deacetylation. Hirschey MD, Shimazu T, Goetzman E, Jing E, Schwer B, Lombard DB, Grueter CA, Harris C, Biddinger S, Ilkayeva OR, Stevens RD, Li Y, Saha AK, Ruderman NB, Bain JR, Newgard CB, Farese RV, Alt FW, Kahn CR, Verdin E. Nature. 2010 Mar 4. 464(7285):121-5. 10.1038/nature08778 PubMed 20203611.
Backbone
  Vector backbone: pTrcHisB
  Backbone manufacturer: Invitrogen
  Backbone size w/o insert (bp): 4400
  Vector type: Bacterial Expression
Growth in bacteria
  Bacterial resistance: Ampicillin, 100 μg/mL
  Growth temperature: 37°C
  Growth strain: DH5alpha
  Copy number: Unknown
Gene/Insert
  Gene/Insert name: Long chain acyl-CoA dehydrogenase (alt names: LCAD; acadl; mLCAD)
  Species: M. musculus (mouse)
  Insert size (bp): 1200
  Mutation: aa 1-28 deleted encodes active 29-430
  GenBank ID: BC027412
  Entrez Gene: Acadl (a.k.a. AA960361, AU018452, C79855, LCAD)
  Tag / fusion protein: 6xHis (N terminal on backbone)
  Cloning method: Restriction Enzyme; 5′ cloning site BamHI (not destroyed); 3′ cloning site EcoRI (not destroyed)
  Sequencing primers: 5′ pTrcHis_fwd; 3′ pBAD_rev
Terms and licenses: Academic/Nonprofit Terms; Industry Terms: Not Available to Industry
How to cite: pTrcHisB mLCAD (29-430 aa) was a gift from Eric Verdin (Addgene plasmid # 24490 ; http://n2t.net/addgene:24490 ; RRID:Addgene_24490)
